Addgene plasmid #205121: SDCBPA-c023
Purpose: SDCBP protein expression
Depositing lab: Paul Brennan. Depositing organization: University of Oxford.
Backbone
  Vector backbone: pNIC-CTH0
  Backbone size w/o insert (bp): 5330
  Vector type: Bacterial Expression
Growth in bacteria
  Bacterial resistance: Kanamycin, 50 μg/mL
  Growth temperature: 37°C
  Growth strain: DH5alpha
  Copy number: High Copy
Gene/Insert
  Gene/Insert name: SDCBP
  Species: H. sapiens (human)
  Mutation: WT
  Entrez Gene: SDCBP (a.k.a. MDA-9, MDA9, SDCBP1, ST1, SYCL, TACIP18)
  Tag / fusion protein: 6His (C terminal on insert)
  Cloning method: Ligation Independent Cloning
Terms and licenses: Academic/Nonprofit Terms; Industry Terms: Not Available to Industry
Depositor comments: Encodes residues 106-298. Can be biotinylated.
How to cite: SDCBPA-c023 was a gift from Paul Brennan (Addgene plasmid # 205121 ; http://n2t.net/addgene:205121 ; RRID:Addgene_205121)
