[The description below was written by a language model from this plasmid's Addgene catalogue record and pLannotate feature annotations shown in this document.]
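Description:
SDCBPA-c023 is a bacterial expression plasmid built on the pNIC-CTH0 backbone, a pET-style vector, for producing a fragment of human SDCBP (syntenin-1, also known as MDA-9) in E. coli. The insert was introduced by ligation-independent cloning and, according to the depositor, encodes wild-type residues 106-298. This agrees with the roughly 580 bp SDCBP fragment annotated in the sequence. SDCBP is a multifunctional adapter protein implicated in trafficking of transmembrane proteins, exosome biogenesis, TGF-beta signalling and tumorigenesis.

Expression is driven by a T7 promoter followed by a lac operator and the phage T7 gene 10 ribosome binding site, and ends at a T7 terminator. The plasmid carries its own lacI gene, so transcription stays repressed until it is induced with IPTG in a host that supplies T7 RNA polymerase. The catalogue lists a C-terminal 6His tag for affinity purification, which matches the histidine-tag annotation downstream of the insert. The automated annotation also reports short partial matches to a FLAG epitope and to a T7 gene 10B-derived solubility tag in this C-terminal region, but these are fragment hits and the catalogue does not describe them. The depositor notes that the protein can be biotinylated, although no biotin acceptor sequence is explicitly annotated in the feature table.

The plasmid is selected with kanamycin through an aminoglycoside phosphotransferase gene and replicates from a ColE1/pMB1-type origin. The bom and rop elements from pBR322 are present, though the record lists the plasmid as high copy. An f1 origin and remnants of the tetracycline resistance gene are also present as backbone sequences. The construct is intended for recombinant SDCBP protein production.
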