Features (pLannotate 1.2.2; 20 found; start..end, strand, type, name):
    710..787     -  promoter       lacI promoter: lacI
    795..1074    -  CDS            TcR (fragment): tetracycline efflux protein; tet; confers resistance to tetracycline
   1096..1114    +  promoter       T7 promoter: promoter for bacteriophage T7 RNA polymerase
   1115..1139    +  protein_bind   lac operator: The lac repressor binds to the lac operator to inhibit transcription in E. coli. This inhibition can be relieved by adding lactose or isopropyl-β-D-thiogalactopyranoside (IPTG). lac repressor encoded by lacI
   1154..1176    +  RBS            RBS: efficient ribosome binding site from bacteriophage T7 gene 10 (Olins and Rangwala, 1989)
   1186..1764    +  CDS            SDCBP (fragment): SDCB1_HUMAN - Also known as MDA9, SYCL. Experimental evidence at protein level: Swiss-Prot protein existence level 1. Multifunctional adapter protein involved in diverse array of functions including trafficking of transmembrane proteins, neuro and immunomodulation, exosome biogenesis, and tumorigenesis (PubMed:26291527). Positively regulates TGFB1-mediated SMAD2/3 activation and TGFB1-induced epithelial-to-mesenchymal transition (EMT) and cell migration in various cell types. May increase TGFB1 signaling by enhancing cell-surface expression of TGFR1 by preventing the interaction between TGFR1
   1810..1830    +  CDS            3xFLAG (fragment): three tandem FLAG® epitope tags
   1880..1897    +  CDS            9xHis (fragment): 9xHis affinity tag
   1907..1956    +  CDS            SET1 (fragment): solubility-enhancement tag derived from T7 phage gene 10B
   1964..2011    +  terminator     T7 terminator: transcription terminator for bacteriophage T7 RNA polymerase
   2048..2476    +  rep_origin     f1 ori (sequence partly withheld): f1 bacteriophage origin of replication; arrow indicates direction of (+) strand synthesis
   2529..2586    +  promoter       AmpR promoter (fragment): bla
   2595..3410    -  CDS            KanR: aminoglycoside phosphotransferase; aph(3')-Ia; confers resistance to kanamycin in bacteria or G418 (Geneticin®) in eukaryotes
   3532..4120    +  rep_origin     ori: high-copy-number ColE1/pMB1/pBR322/pUC origin of replication
   4306..4445    -  misc_feature   bom: basis of mobility region from pBR322
   4547..4738    -  CDS            rop: Rop protein, which maintains plasmids at low copy number; rop
   4755..5135    +  CDS            YPB1_ECOLX: Protein predicted: Swiss-Prot protein existence level 4. From Escherichia coli.
   5207..5498    -  CDS            TcR (fragment): tetracycline efflux protein; tet; confers resistance to tetracycline
   5513..5534    -  protein_bind   CAP binding site: CAP binding activates transcription in the presence of cAMP. E. coli catabolite activator protein
   5547..709     -  CDS            lacI (across the origin): lac repressor; lacI; The lac repressor binds to the lac operator to inhibit transcription in E. coli. This inhibition can be relieved by adding lactose or isopropyl-β-D-thiogalactopyranoside (IPTG).
>Addgene plasmid #205121 | SDCBPA-c023 | addgene full sequence | sequence record 411056 | Addgene NGS Result
TGCCCTCATTCAGCATTTGCATGGTTTGTTGAAAACCGGACATGGCACTCCAGTCGCCTTCCCGTTCCGC
TATCGGCTGAATTTGATTGCGAGTGAGATATTTATGCCAGCCAGCCAGACGCAGACGCGCCGAGACAGAA
CTTAATGGGCCCGCTAACAGCGCGATTTGCTGGTGACCCAATGCGACCAGATGCTCCACGCCCAGTCGCG
TACCGTCTTCATGGGAGAAAATAATACTGTTGATGGGTGTCTGGTCAGAGACATCAAGAAATAACGCCGG
AACATTAGTGCAGGCAGCTTCCACAGCAATGGCATCCTGGTCATCCAGCGGATAGTTAATGATCAGCCCA
CTGACGCGTTGCGCGAGAAGATTGTGCACCGCCGCTTTACAGGCTTCGACGCCGCTTCGTTCTACCATCG
ACACCACCACGCTGGCACCCAGTTGATCGGCGCGAGATTTAATCGCCGCGACAATTTGCGACGGCGCGTG
CAGGGCCAGACTGGAGGTGGCAACGCCAATCAGCAACGACTGTTTGCCCGCCAGTTGTTGTGCCACGCGG
TTGGGAATGTAATTCAGCTCCGCCATCGCCGCTTCCACTTTTTCCCGCGTTTTCGCAGAAACGTGGCTGG
CCTGGTTCACCACGCGGGAAACGGTCTGATAAGAGACACCGGCATACTCTGCGACATCGTATAACGTTAC
TGGTTTCACATTCACCACCCTGAATTGACTCTCTTCCGGGCGCTATCATGCCATACCGCGAAAGGTTTTG
CGCCATTCGATGGTGTCCGGGATCTCGACGCTCTCCCTTATGCGACTCCTGCATTAGGAAGCAGCCCAGT
AGTAGGTTGAGGCCGTTGAGCACCGCCGCCGCAAGGAATGGTGCATGCAAGGAGATGGCGCCCAACAGTC
CCCCGGCCACGGGGCCTGCCACCATACCCACGCCGAAACAAGCGCTCATGAGCCCGAAGTGGCGAGCCCG
ATCTTCCCCATCGGTGATGTCGGCGATATAGGCGCCAGCAACCGCACCTGTGGCGCCGGTGATGCCGGCC
ACGATGCGTCCGGCGTAGAGGATCGAGATCTCGATCCCGCGAAATTAATACGACTCACTATAGGGGAATT
GTGAGCGGATAACAATTCCCCTCTAGAAATAATTTTGTTTAACCTTAAGAAGGAGATATACTATGGCTGA
AATTAAACAAGGAATAAGGGAGGTCATCCTTTGCAAGGACCAGGATGGTAAGATCGGCTTGCGCCTGAAG
TCCATCGACAACGGTATCTTCGTGCAACTGGTTCAGGCTAATAGCCCAGCTAGCCTGGTGGGTCTGCGTT
TTGGTGATCAAGTGCTGCAGATCAACGGCGAGAACTGCGCCGGTTGGAGCTCTGACAAAGCACATAAAGT
TTTGAAGCAGGCGTTCGGCGAAAAAATCACGATGACCATCCGTGATCGTCCGTTTGAGCGCACCATCACC
ATGCACAAGGACTCCACTGGTCATGTTGGTTTTATCTTTAAAAACGGCAAGATCACCTCGATCGTGAAAG
ACAGCTCCGCGGCGCGTAATGGCCTGTTGACCGAGCACAATATTTGTGAAATTAACGGCCAAAACGTGAT
TGGCCTCAAGGACAGCCAGATTGCGGATATTCTGAGCACCAGTGGTACAGTTGTTACCATTACGATCATG
CCGGCGTTCATCTTCGAGCACATTATTAAAAGAATGGCACCGAGCATCATGAAATCTCTGATGGATCATA
CCATTCCGGAAGTCGCAGAGAACCTCTACTTCCAATCGCACCATCATCACCACCATTGATACAAGGATGA
CGACGATAAGTGAGGATCCGAATTCGAGCTCCGTCGACAAGCTTGCGGCCGCACTCGAGCACCACCACCA
CCACCACTGAGATCCGGCTGCTAACAAAGCCCGAAAGGAAGCTGAGTTGGCTGCTGCCACCGCTGAGCAA
TAACTAGCATAACCCCTTGGGGCCTCTAAACGGGTCTTGAGGGGTTTTTTGCTGAAAGGAGGAACTATAT
CCGGATTGGCGAATGGG
[124 nt withheld, positions 2048-2171]
C
[91 nt withheld, positions 2173-2263]
A
[49 nt withheld, positions 2265-2313]
CCTTTGACGTTGGAGTCCACGTTCTTT
[37 nt withheld, positions 2341-2377]
ACCCTATCTCGGTCTATTCTTTTGATTTATAAGGGATTTTGCCGATTTCGGCCTATTGGTTAAAAAATGA
GCTGATTTAACAAAAATTTAACGCGAATTTTAACAAAATATTAACGCTTACAATTTAGGTGGCACTTTTC
GGGGAAATGTGCGCGGAACCCCTATTTGTTTATTTTTCTAAATACATTCAAATATGTATCCGCTCATGAA
TTAATTCTTAGAAAAACTCATCGAGCATCAAATGAAACTGCAATTTATTCATATCAGGATTATCAATACC
ATATTTTTGAAAAAGCCGTTTCTGTAATGAAGGAGAAAACTCACCGAGGCAGTTCCATAGGATGGCAAGA
TCCTGGTATCGGTCTGCGATTCCGACTCGTCCAACATCAATACAACCTATTAATTTCCCCTCGTCAAAAA
TAAGGTTATCAAGTGAGAAATCACCATGAGTGACGACTGAATCCGGTGAGAATGGCAAAAGTTTATGCAT
TTCTTTCCAGACTTGTTCAACAGGCCAGCCATTACGCTCGTCATCAAAATCACTCGCATCAACCAAACCG
TTATTCATTCGTGATTGCGCCTGAGCGAGACGAAATACGCGATCGCTGTTAAAAGGACAATTACAAACAG
GAATCGAATGCAACCGGCGCAGGAACACTGCCAGCGCATCAACAATATTTTCACCTGAATCAGGATATTC
TTCTAATACCTGGAATGCTGTTTTCCCGGGGATCGCAGTGGTGAGTAACCATGCATCATCAGGAGTACGG
ATAAAATGCTTGATGGTCGGAAGAGGCATAAATTCCGTCAGCCAGTTTAGTCTGACCATCTCATCTGTAA
CATCATTGGCAACGCTACCTTTGCCATGTTTCAGAAACAACTCTGGCGCATCGGGCTTCCCATACAATCG
ATAGATTGTCGCACCTGATTGCCCGACATTATCGCGAGCCCATTTATACCCATATAAATCAGCATCCATG
TTGGAATTTAATCGCGGCCTAGAGCAAGACGTTTCCCGTTGAATATGGCTCATAACACCCCTTGTATTAC
TGTTTATGTAAGCAGACAGTTTTATTGTTCATGACCAAAATCCCTTAACGTGAGTTTTCGTTCCACTGAG
CGTCAGACCCCGTAGAAAAGATCAAAGGATCTTCTTGAGATCCTTTTTTTCTGCGCGTAATCTGCTGCTT
GCAAACAAAAAAACCACCGCTACCAGCGGTGGTTTGTTTGCCGGATCAAGAGCTACCAACTCTTTTTCCG
AAGGTAACTGGCTTCAGCAGAGCGCAGATACCAAATACTGTCCTTCTAGTGTAGCCGTAGTTAGGCCACC
ACTTCAAGAACTCTGTAGCACCGCCTACATACCTCGCTCTGCTAATCCTGTTACCAGTGGCTGCTGCCAG
TGGCGATAAGTCGTGTCTTACCGGGTTGGACTCAAGACGATAGTTACCGGATAAGGCGCAGCGGTCGGGC
TGAACGGGGGGTTCGTGCACACAGCCCAGCTTGGAGCGAACGACCTACACCGAACTGAGATACCTACAGC
GTGAGCTATGAGAAAGCGCCACGCTTCCCGAAGGGAGAAAGGCGGACAGGTATCCGGTAAGCGGCAGGGT
CGGAACAGGAGAGCGCACGAGGGAGCTTCCAGGGGGAAACGCCTGGTATCTTTATAGTCCTGTCGGGTTT
CGCCACCTCTGACTTGAGCGTCGATTTTTGTGATGCTCGTCAGGGGGGCGGAGCCTATGGAAAAACGCCA
GCAACGCGGCCTTTTTACGGTTCCTGGCCTTTTGCTGGCCTTTTGCTCACATGTTCTTTCCTGCGTTATC
CCCTGATTCTGTGGATAACCGTATTACCGCCTTTGAGTGAGCTGATACCGCTCGCCGCAGCCGAACGACC
GAGCGCAGCGAGTCAGTGAGCGAGGAAGCGGAAGAGCGCCTGATGCGGTATTTTCTCCTTACGCATCTGT
GCGGTATTTCACACCGCAATGGTGCACTCTCAGTACAATCTGCTCTGATGCCGCATAGTTAAGCCAGTAT
ACACTCCGCTATCGCTACGTGACTGGGTCATGGCTGCGCCCCGACACCCGCCAACACCCGCTGACGCGCC
CTGACGGGCTTGTCTGCTCCCGGCATCCGCTTACAGACAAGCTGTGACCGTCTCCGGGAGCTGCATGTGT
CAGAGGTTTTCACCGTCATCACCGAAACGCGCGAGGCAGCTGCGGTAAAGCTCATCAGCGTGGTCGTGAA
GCGATTCACAGATGTCTGCCTGTTCATCCGCGTCCAGCTCGTTGAGTTTCTCCAGAAGCGTTAATGTCTG
GCTTCTGATAAAGCGGGCCATGTTAAGGGCGGTTTTTTCCTGTTTGGTCACTGATGCCTCCGTGTAAGGG
GGATTTCTGTTCATGGGGGTAATGATACCGATGAAACGAGAGAGGATGCTCACGATACGGGTTACTGATG
ATGAACATGCCCGGTTACTGGAACGTTGTGAGGGTAAACAACTGGCGGTATGGATGCGGCGGGACCAGAG
AAAAATCACTCAGGGTCAATGCCAGCGCTTCGTTAATACAGATGTAGGTGTTCCACAGGGTAGCCAGCAG
CATCCTGCGATGCAGATCCGGAACATAATGGTGCAGGGCGCTGACTTCCGCGTTTCCAGACTTTACGAAA
CACGGAAACCGAAGACCATTCATGTTGTTGCTCAGGTCGCAGACGTTTTGCAGCAGCAGTCGCTTCACGT
TCGCTCGCGTATCGGTGATTCATTCTGCTAACCAGTAAGGCAACCCCGCCAGCCTAGCCGGGTCCTCAAC
GACAGGAGCACGATCATGCGCACCCGTGGGGCCGCCATGCCGGCGATAATGGCCTGCTTCTCGCCGAAAC
GTTTGGTGGCGGGACCAGTGACGAAGGCTTGAGCGAGGGCGTGCAAGATTCCGAATACCGCAAGCGACAG
GCCGATCATCGTCGCGCTCCAGCGAAAGCGGTCCTCGCCGAAAATGACCCAGAGCGCTGCCGGCACCTGT
CCTACGAGTTGCATGATAAAGAAGACAGTCATAAGTGCGGCGACGATAGTCATGCCCCGCGCCCACCGGA
AGGAGCTGACTGGGTTGAAGGCTCTCAAGGGCATCGGTCGAGATCCCGGTGCCTAATGAGTGAGCTAACT
TACATTAATTGCGTTGCGCTCACTGCCCGCTTTCCAGTCGGGAAACCTGTCGTGCCAGCTGCATTAATGA
ATCGGCCAACGCGCGGGGAGAGGCGGTTTGCGTATTGGGCGCCAGGGTGGTTTTTCTTTTCACCAGTGAG
ACGGGCAACAGCTGATTGCCCTTCACCGCCTGGCCCTGAGAGAGTTGCAGCAAGCGGTCCACGCTGGTTT
GCCCCAGCAGGCGAAAATCCTGTTTGATGGTGGTTAACGGCGGGATATAACATGAGCTGTCTTCGGTATC
GTCGTATCCCACTACCGAGATATCCGCACCAACGCGCAGCCCGGACTCGGTAATGGCGCGCATTGCGCCC
AGCGCCATCTGATCGTTGGCAACCAGCATCGCAGTGGGAACGA
