>Addgene plasmid #205121 | SDCBPA-c023 | depositor partial sequence | sequence record 399325 | ORF of expressed gene of interest
ATGGCTGAAATTAAACAAGGAATAAGGGAGGTCATCCTTTGCAAGGACCAGGATGGTAAGATCGGCTTGC
GCCTGAAGTCCATCGACAACGGTATCTTCGTGCAACTGGTTCAGGCTAATAGCCCAGCTAGCCTGGTGGG
TCTGCGTTTTGGTGATCAAGTGCTGCAGATCAACGGCGAGAACTGCGCCGGTTGGAGCTCTGACAAAGCA
CATAAAGTTTTGAAGCAGGCGTTCGGCGAAAAAATCACGATGACCATCCGTGATCGTCCGTTTGAGCGCA
CCATCACCATGCACAAGGACTCCACTGGTCATGTTGGTTTTATCTTTAAAAACGGCAAGATCACCTCGAT
CGTGAAAGACAGCTCCGCGGCGCGTAATGGCCTGTTGACCGAGCACAATATTTGTGAAATTAACGGCCAA
AACGTGATTGGCCTCAAGGACAGCCAGATTGCGGATATTCTGAGCACCAGTGGTACAGTTGTTACCATTA
CGATCATGCCGGCGTTCATCTTCGAGCACATTATTAAAAGAATGGCACCGAGCATCATGAAATCTCTGAT
GGATCATACCATTCCGGAAGTCGCAGAGAACCTCTACTTCCAATCGCACCATCATCACCACCATTGA
